Addgene plasmid #37529: Monomer NA_V2
Depositing lab: Feng Zhang. Depositing organization: Broad Institute. Publication: Comprehensive interrogation of natural TALE DNA-binding modules and transcriptional repressor domains. Cong L, Zhou R, Kuo YC, Cunniff M, Zhang F. Nat Commun. 2012 Jul 24;3:968. doi: 10.1038/ncomms1962. PubMed 22828628.
Backbone
  Vector backbone: PJ201
  Backbone size w/o insert (bp): 2644
  Total vector size (bp): 2746
Growth in bacteria
  Bacterial resistance: Kanamycin, 50 μg/mL
  Growth temperature: 37°C
  Growth strain: Stbl3
  Copy number: Unknown
Gene/Insert
  Gene/Insert name: Monomer NA (alt name: RVD NA)
  Species: Synthetic
  Insert size (bp): 102
  Cloning method: Unknown
  Sequencing primers: 5′ No; 3′ M13F
Terms and licenses: Academic/Nonprofit Terms; Industry Terms: Not Available to Industry
How to cite: Monomer NA_V2 was a gift from Feng Zhang (Addgene plasmid # 37529 ; http://n2t.net/addgene:37529 ; RRID:Addgene_37529)
