[The description below was written by a language model from this plasmid's Addgene catalogue record.]
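Description:
Monomer NA_V2 is a small bacterial cloning plasmid of 2746 bp, built on the PJ201 backbone (2644 bp without insert) and carrying a single synthetic 102 bp insert. It is propagated in E. coli under kanamycin selection. The record does not give the origin of replication, lists copy number as unknown, and includes no feature table, so the detailed layout of the backbone cannot be described here.

The insert, Monomer NA (also called RVD NA), encodes one TALE (transcription activator-like effector) repeat module. A 102 bp length corresponds to the 34-amino-acid repeat typical of TALE DNA-binding domains, in which two hypervariable positions, the repeat variable diresidue (RVD), determine which DNA base the repeat recognises. In this monomer the RVD is NA (asparagine-alanine), one of the less commonly used natural diresidues. No promoter, tag or reporter is recorded, which is consistent with the plasmid being a storage and template vector for the repeat rather than an expression construct.

The associated work surveyed natural TALE DNA-binding modules and transcriptional repressor domains, so this plasmid most likely serves as a source of the NA repeat. That repeat would be combined with other monomers into custom multi-repeat TALE arrays to test base specificity or to build designer DNA-binding proteins. The cloning method and any flanking assembly sites are not stated, and the meaning of the "V2" designation is not explained in the record.
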