>Addgene plasmid #37529 | Monomer NA_V2 | depositor partial sequence | sequence record 50529 | Monomer NA
CTCACCCCAGAGCAGGTCGTGGCAATTGCGAGCAACGCCGGGGGAAAGCAGGCACTCGAAACCGTCCAGA
GGTTGCTGCCTGTGCTGTGCCAAGCGCACGGA
