>Addgene plasmid #37529 | Monomer NA_V2 | addgene partial sequence | sequence record 51197 | rrnB-T1-term-F 5'-ACGAAAGGCTCAGTCGAAAG-3'
TTCGCTGACTCACCCCAGAGCAGGTCGTGGCAATTGCGAGCAACGCCGGGGGAAAGCAGGCACTCGAAAC
CGTCCAGAGGTTGCTGCCTGTGCTGTGCCAAGCGCACGGACGTCAAAAGGGCGACACAAAATTTATTCTA
AATGCATAATAAATACTGATAACATCTTATAGTTTGTATTATATTTTGTATTATCGTTGACATGTATAAT
TTTGATATCAAAAACTGATTTTCCCTTTATTATTTTCGAGATTTATTTTCTTAATTCTCTTTAACAAACT
AGAAATATTGTATATACAAAAAATCATAAATAATAGATGAATAGTTTAATTATAGGTGTTCATCAATCGA
AAAAGCAACGTATCTTATTTAAAGTGCGTTGCTTTTTTCTCATTTATAAGGTTAAATAATTCTCATATAT
CAAGCAAAGTGACAGGCGCCCTTAAATATTCTGACAAATGCTCTTTCCCTAAACTCCCCCCATAAAAAAA
CCCGCCGAAGCGGGTTTTTACGTTATTTGCGGATTAACGATTACTCGTTATCAGAACCGCCCAGGGGGCC
CGAGCTTAAGACTGGCCGTCGTTTTACAACACAGAAAGAGTTTGTAGAAACGCAAAAAGGCCATCCGTCA
GGGGCCTTCTGCTNAGTTTGATGCCTGGCAGTTCCCTACTCTCGCCTTCCGCTTCCTCGCTCACTGACTC
GCTGCGCTCGGTCGTTCGGCTGCGGCGAGCGGTATCAGCTCACTCAAAGGCGGTAATACGGTTATCCACA
GAATCAGGGGATAACGCAGGAAAGAACATGTGAGCAAAAGGCCAGCAAAAGGCCAGGAACCGTAAAAAGG
CCGCGTTGCTGGCGTTTTTCCATAGGCTCCGCCCCCCTGACGAGCATCACAAAAATCGACGCTCAAGTCA
