>Addgene plasmid #37529 | Monomer NA_V2 | addgene partial sequence | sequence record 51198 | rrnB-T1-term-Rev 5'-GAAAGGCCCAGTCTTTCGAC-3'
CTACGGCGTTTCACTTCTGAGTTCGGCATGGGGTCAGGTGGGACCACCGCGCTACTGCCGCCAGGCAAAC
AAGGGGTGTTATGAGCCATATTCAGGTATAAATGGGCTCGCGATAATGTTCAGAATTGGTTAATTGGTTG
TAACACTGACCCCTATTTGTTTATTTTTCTAAATACATTCAAATATGTATCCGCTCATGAGACAATAACC
CTGATAAATGCTTCAATAATATTGAAAAAGGAAGAATATGAGCCATATTCAACGGGAAACGTCGAGGCCG
CGATTAAATTCCAACATGGATGCTGATTTATATGGGTATAAATGGGCTCGCGATAATGTCGGGCAATCAG
GTGCGACAATCTATCGCTTGTATGGGAAGCCCGATGCGCCAGAGTTGTTTCTGAAACATGGCAAAGGTAG
CGTTGCCAATGATGTTACAGATGAGATGGTCAGACTAAACTGGCTGACGGAATTTATGCCACTTCCGACC
ATCAAGCATTTTATCCGTACTCCTGATGATGCATGGTTACTCACCACTGCGATCCCCGGAAAAACAGCGT
TCCAGGTATTAGAAGAATATCCTGATTCAGGTGAAAATATTGTTGATGCGCTGGCAGTGTTCCTGCGCCG
GTTGCACTCGATTCCTGTTTGTAATTGTCCTTTTAACAGCGATCGCGTATTTCGCCTCGCTCAGGCGCAA
TCACGAATGAATAACGGTTT
